Addgene plasmid #30089: HL 3859 (=HL 716 + pHL 1305)
Depositing lab: Han Lim. Depositing organization: University of California, Berkeley. Publication: Disruption of small RNA signaling caused by competition for Hfq. Hussein R, Lim HN. Proc Natl Acad Sci U S A. 2011 Jan 18;108(3):1110-5. doi: 10.1073/pnas.1010082108. Epub 2010 Dec 28. PubMed 21189298.
Backbone
  Vector backbone: ColE (from pZ system) + AmpR
  Backbone manufacturer: Lim Lab (modified from Rolf Lutz and Hermann Bujard, 1997)
  Backbone size w/o insert (bp): 2000
  Vector type: Bacterial Expression, Synthetic Biology
Growth in bacteria
  Bacterial resistance: Ampicillin, 100 μg/mL
  Growth temperature: 37°C
  Growth strain: HL 716
  Copy number: High Copy
Gene/Insert
  Gene/Insert name: pLtetO-1:fhlA::mCherry, pLlacO-1:ompC::gfp
  Species: E. coli
  Insert size (bp): 2100
  Tag / fusion protein: mCherry, GFP (C terminal on backbone)
  Cloning method: Restriction Enzyme; 5′ cloning site AatII (not destroyed); 3′ cloning site ApaI (not destroyed)
  Sequencing primers: 5′ ctcatgagcggatacat atttgaa; 3′ agctgatacc gctcgccgca gccgaacg
Terms and licenses: Academic/Nonprofit Terms; Industry Terms: Not Available to Industry
Depositor comments: Please note that this plasmid may require a unique bacterial strain, so make sure to confirm that you can also obtain the appropriate growth strain. Please contact us or contact our distributors if you have any questions.
How to cite: HL 3859 (=HL 716 + pHL 1305) was a gift from Han Lim (Addgene plasmid # 30089 ; http://n2t.net/addgene:30089 ; RRID:Addgene_30089)
