[The description below was written by a language model from this plasmid's Addgene catalogue record.]
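Description:
HL 3859 is the designation for the E. coli strain HL 716 carrying the plasmid pHL 1305, a high-copy bacterial expression and synthetic-biology construct. The plasmid is built on a modified pZ-system backbone of about 2 kb, combining a ColE-type origin of replication with an ampicillin resistance marker for selection. The record notes that the plasmid may depend on its particular host strain, HL 716, but it does not describe that strain's genotype.

The roughly 2.1 kb insert, cloned between AatII and ApaI sites that both remain intact, holds two independent reporter cassettes. In one, the PLtetO-1 promoter drives an fhlA::mCherry fusion; in the other, the PLlacO-1 promoter drives an ompC::gfp fusion. Both promoters are the engineered phage lambda PL derivatives of the pZ system. They carry Tet or Lac operator sites, so they are repressed by TetR or LacI and can be induced separately in hosts that supply those repressors. The fhlA and ompC sequences come from E. coli, with the fluorescent proteins placed at the C-terminal end. The record does not say how much of each gene is included.

The associated publication concerns disruption of small RNA signalling through competition for the RNA chaperone Hfq. The two-colour design is consistent with monitoring two sRNA-regulated target transcripts at once in the same cell, with transcription of each target set independently, although the record does not spell out the experimental use. No feature table or sequence annotation is provided, so terminators, ribosome binding sites and the orientation of the cassettes cannot be described.
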