>Addgene plasmid #30089 | HL 3859 (=HL 716 + pHL 1305) | addgene partial sequence | sequence record 35279 | 30089 with mCherry-R
CCTTCGATCTCGAACTCGTGGCCGTTCACGGAGGCCCTCCATGTGCACCTTGAAGCGCATGAACTCCTTG
ATGATGGCCATGTTATCCTCCTCGCCCTTGCTCACCATTTTTTTTCCTCCTTAGCATGCTCTCACACAGC
GAGGCCAGATCGGGCTGCTGCAATAGTGTCCGAGTGATGTCGAACAACCCTTGTTGTCCGAGATCACTCA
TCGGTGTATATGACATTTTGTTCTTCCAGGAAAGCACCGCAAAGCGGTGCAAAAGGTCATTGACTAACTA
TAGGAGATTTAGAATTTTATTAGCATATACGCGGAAGCGGTTCGGCGTGTGGTGTCGACAGTATCTCTAT
CACTGATAGGGATGTCAATCTCTATCACTGATAGGGAGAATTCACTGCTCACAAGAAAAAAGGCACGTCA
TCTGACGTGCCTTTTTTATTTGTACTACCCTGTACGATTAAAGGATCCTGAGCGGATACATATTTGAATG
TATTTAGAAAAATAAACAAAAGAGTTTGTAGAAACGCAAAAAGGCCATCCGTCAGGATGGCCTTTCTGCT
TAATTTGATGCCTGGCAGTTTATGGCGGGCGTCCTGCCCGCCACCCTCCGGGCCGTTGCTTCGCAACGTT
CAAATCCGCTCCCGGCG
