>Addgene plasmid #30089 | HL 3859 (=HL 716 + pHL 1305) | depositor partial sequence | sequence record 36850 | vector backbone, ColE (from pZ system) + AmpR
CCCGGGGGATCCCATGGTACGCGTGCTAGAGGCATCAAATAAAACGAAAGGCTCAGTCGAAAGACTGGGC
CTTTCGTTTTATCTGTTGTTTGTCGGTGAACGCTCTCCTGAGTAGGACAAATCCGCCGCCCTAGACCTAG
GCGTTCGGCTGCGGCGAGCGGTATCAGCTCACTCAAAGGCGGTAATACGGTTATCCACAGAATCAGGGGA
TAACGCAGGAAAGAACATGTGAGCAAAAGGCCAGCAAAAGGCCAGGAACCGTAAAAAGGCCGCGTTGCTG
GCGTTTTTCCATAGGCTCCGCCCCCCTGACGAGCATCACAAAAATCGACGCTCAAGTCAGAGGTGGCGAA
ACCCGACAGGACTATAAAGATACCAGGCGTTTCCCCCTGGAAGCTCCCTCGTGCGCTCTCCTGTTCCGAC
CCTGCCGCTTACCGGATACCTGTCCGCCTTTCTCCCTTCGGGAAGCGTGGCGCTTTCTCAATGCTCACGC
TGTAGGTATCTCAGTTCGGTGTAGGTCGTTCGCTCCAAGCTGGGCTGTGTGCACGAACCCCCCGTTCAGC
CCGACCGCTGCGCCTTATCCGGTAACTATCGTCTTGAGTCCAACCCGGTAAGACACGACTTATCGCCACT
GGCAGCAGCCACTGGTAACAGGATTAGCAGAGCGAGGTATGTAGGCGGTGCTACAGAGTTCTTGAAGTGG
TGGCCTAACTACGGCTACACTAGAAGGACAGTATTTGGTATCTGCGCTCTGCTGAAGCCAGTTACCTTCG
GAAAAAGAGTTGGTAGCTCTTGATCCGGCAAACAAACCACCGCTGGTAGCGGTGGTTTTTTTGTTTGCAA
GCAGCAGATTACGCGCAGAAAAAAAGGATCTCAAGAAGATCCTTTGATCTTTTCTACGGGGTCTGACGCT
CAGTGGAACGAAAACTCACGTTAAGGGATTTTGGTCATGACTAGTGCTTGGATTCTCACCAATAAAAAAC
GCCCGGCGGCAACCGAGCGTTCTGAACAAATCCAGATGGAGTTCTGAGGTCATTACTGGATCTATCAACA
GGAGTCCAAGCGAGCTCGTAAACTTGGTCTGACAGTTACCAATGCTTAATCAGTGAGGCACCTATCTCAG
CGATCTGTCTATTTCGTTCATCCATAGTTGCCTGACTCCCCGTCGTGTAGATAACTACGATACGGGAGGG
CTTACCATCTGGCCCCAGTGCTGCAATGATACCGCGAGACCCACGCTCACCGGCTCCAGATTTATCAGCA
ATAAACCAGCCAGCCGGAAGGGCCGAGCGCAGAAGTGGTCCTGCAACTTTATCCGCCTCCATCCAGTCTA
TTAATTGTTGCCGGGAAGCTAGAGTAAGTAGTTCGCCAGTTAATAGTTTGCGCAACGTTGTTGCCATTGC
TACAGGCATCGTGGTGTCACGCTCGTCGTTTGGTATGGCTTCATTCAGCTCCGGTTCCCAACGATCAAGG
CGAGTTACATGATCCCCCATGTTGTGCAAAAAAGCGGTTAGCTCCTTCGGTCCTCCGATCGTTGTCAGAA
GTAAGTTGGCCGCAGTGTTATCACTCATGGTTATGGCAGCACTGCATAATTCTCTTACTGTCATGCCATC
CGTAAGATGCTTTTCTGTGACTGGTGAGTACTCAACCAAGTCATTCTGAGAATAGTGTATGCGGCGACCG
AGTTGCTCTTGCCCGGCGTCAATACGGGATAATACCGCGCCACATAGCAGAACTTTAAAAGTGCTCATCA
TTGGAAAACGTTCTTCGGGGCGAAAACTCTCAAGGATCTTACCGCTGTTGAGATCCAGTTCGATGTAACC
CACTCGTGCACCCAACTGATCTTCAGCATCTTTTACTTTCACCAGCGTTTCTGGGTGAGCAAAAACAGGA
AGGCAAAATGCCGCAAAAAAGGGAATAAGGGCGACACGGAAATGTTGAATACTCATACTCTTCCTTTTTC
AATATTATTGAAGCATTTATCAGGGTTATTGTCTCATGAGCGGATACATATTTGAATGTATTTAGAAAAA
TAAACAAATAGGGGTTCCGCGCACATTTCCCCGAAAAGTGCCACCTGACGTC
