>Addgene plasmid #30089 | HL 3859 (=HL 716 + pHL 1305) | depositor partial sequence | sequence record 36851 | fhlA
GCCGAACCGCTTCCGCGTATATGCTAATAAAATTCTAAATCTCCTATAGTTAGTCAATGACCTTTTGCAC
CGCTTTGCGGTGCTTTCCTGGAAGAACAAAATGTCATATACACCGATGAGTGATCTCGGACAACAAGGGT
TGTTCGACATCACTCGGACACTATTGCAGCAGCCCGATCTGGCCTCGCTGTGTGAGA
