>Addgene plasmid #30089 | HL 3859 (=HL 716 + pHL 1305) | depositor partial sequence | sequence record 36852 | ompC
TTGCCGACTGATTAATGAGGGTTAATCAGTATGCAGTGGCATAAAAAAGCAAATAAAGGCATATAACAGA
GGGTTAATAACATGAAAGTTAAAGTACTGTCCCTCCTGGTCCCAGCTA
