>Addgene plasmid #30089 | HL 3859 (=HL 716 + pHL 1305) | addgene partial sequence | sequence record 36853 | GFP-R 5'-CCATCTAATTCAACAAGAATTGGGACAAC-3'
GAAGTTCTTCTCCTTTACGCATGCTAGCTGGGACCAGGAGGGACAGTACTTTAACTTTCATGTTATTAAC
CCTCTGTTATATGCCTTTATTTGCTTTTTTATGCCACTGCATACTGATTAACCCTCATTAATCAGTCGGC
AAGTCGACAGTATCTTGTTATCCGCTCACAATGTCAATGTTATCCGCTCACATTTATGACGTCAGGTGGC
ACTTTTCGGGGAAATGTGCGCGGAACCCCTATTTGTTTATTTTTCTAAATACATTCAAATATGTATCCGC
TCATGAGACAATAACCCTGATAAATGCTTCAATAATATTGAAAAAGGAAGAGTATGAGTATTCAACATTT
CCGTGTCGCCCTTATTCCCTTTTTTGCGGCATTTTGCCTTCCTGTTTTTGCTCACCCAGAAACGCTGGTG
AAAGTAAAAGATGCTGAAGATCAGTTGGGTGCACGAGTGGGTTACATCGAACTGGATCTCAACAGCGGTA
AGATCCTTGAGAGTTTTCGCCCCGAAGAACGTTTTCCAATGATGAGCACTTTTAAAGTTCTGCTATGTGG
CGCGGTATTATCCCGTATTGACGCCGGGCAAGAGCAACTCGGTCGCCGCATACACTATTCTCAGAATGAC
TTGGTTGAGTACTCACCAGTCACAGAAAAGCATCTTACGGATGGCATGACAGTAAGAGAATTATGCAGTG
